Addgene plasmid #145473: pGBW-m4046521
Purpose: Yeast Expression plasmid for SARS-CoV-2 nsp11
Depositing lab: Ginkgo Bioworks & Benjie Chen. Depositing organization: Ginkgo Bioworks.
Backbone
  Vector backbone: AmpR; 2u URA3
  Backbone size w/o insert (bp): 4078
  Vector type: Yeast Expression
  Selectable markers: URA3
Growth in bacteria
  Bacterial resistance: Ampicillin, 100 μg/mL
  Growth temperature: 37°C
  Growth strain: DH5alpha
  Copy number: High Copy
Gene/Insert
  Gene/Insert name: SARS-CoV-2 nsp11
  Species: S. cerevisiae (budding yeast); Severe acute respiratory syndrome coronavirus 2
  Insert size (bp): 38
  Mutation: Saccharomyces cerevisiae recode 1
  Entrez Gene: ORF1ab (a.k.a. GU280_gp01)
  Promoter: pGAL1
  Tag / fusion protein: Cleavable thrombin;6xHIS (C terminal on backbone)
  Cloning method: Unknown
Resource information
  A portion of this plasmid was derived from a plasmid made by: GinkgoBioworks
Depositor comments: NCBI Reference Sequence: YP_009725312.1. Created by gene synthesis with Not1 site.
How to cite: pGBW-m4046521 was a gift from Ginkgo Bioworks & Benjie Chen (Addgene plasmid # 145473 ; http://n2t.net/addgene:145473 ; RRID:Addgene_145473)
