[The description below was written by a language model from this plasmid's Addgene catalogue record and the feature table of its GenBank file.]
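Description:
pGBW-m4046521 is a yeast–E. coli shuttle plasmid built for galactose-inducible expression of the SARS-CoV-2 nsp11 peptide in Saccharomyces cerevisiae. In yeast it is maintained episomally through the 2µ origin of replication and selected by uracil prototrophy via the URA3 marker, which can also be counterselected with 5-fluoroorotic acid. In bacteria it replicates from a ColE1/pUC-type origin and is selected with ampicillin; the beta-lactamase gene is annotated as being driven by a cat promoter. The bacterial modules are insulated by short phage T3Te and T7Te terminators and a tonB terminator. A rop coding sequence is annotated next to AmpR, although the catalogue entry lists the plasmid as high copy.

The payload is a very short synthetic insert (38 bp as catalogued) encoding nsp11, a small cleavage product of the viral ORF1ab polyprotein, recoded for S. cerevisiae codon usage and made by gene synthesis. It sits downstream of the GAL1 promoter, whose upstream activating sequence binds Gal4 to give galactose-dependent induction. The insert itself is not annotated in the feature table, but the gap between the promoter and the tag is where it would lie. It is fused at its C terminus to a backbone-encoded thrombin cleavage site followed by a 6xHis tag, so the product can be captured by metal-affinity chromatography and the tag then removed by protease. A CYC1 terminator primer site just downstream suggests that CYC1 sequence ends the transcript. The annotated sequence is 4845 bp, larger than the sum of the catalogued backbone and insert sizes. The plasmid belongs to a set of tagged SARS-CoV-2 protein constructs intended for expression and purification from yeast.
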