LOCUS       Exported 4845 bp ds-DNA circular SYN 16-JUN-2021
DEFINITION  Yeast Expression plasmid for SARS-CoV-2 nsp11.
ACCESSION   .
VERSION     .
KEYWORDS    pGBW-m4046521
SOURCE      synthetic DNA construct
  ORGANISM  synthetic DNA construct
REFERENCE   1 (bases 1 to 4845)
  TITLE     SARS-CoV-2 protein Yeast expression constructs, tagged, for protein
            expression and/or purification
REFERENCE   2 (bases 1 to 4845)
  AUTHORS   .
  TITLE     Direct Submission
  JOURNAL   Exported Jun 16, 2021 from SnapGene Server 1.1.58
            http://www.snapgene.com
FEATURES             Location/Qualifiers
     source          1..4845
                     /organism="synthetic DNA construct"
                     /mol_type="other DNA"
     promoter        1..442
                     /gene="S. cerevisiae GAL1"
                     /label=GAL1 promoter
                     /note="inducible promoter, regulated by Gal4"
     protein_bind    1..118
                     /label=UAS
                     /bound_moiety="Gal4"
                     /note="upstream activating sequence mediating
                     Gal4-dependent induction"
     primer_bind     413..436
                     /label=GAL1
                     /note="S. cerevisiae GAL1 promoter, forward primer"
     CDS             496..513
                     /codon_start=1
                     /product="thrombin recognition and cleavage site"
                     /label=thrombin site
                     /translation="LVPRGS"
     CDS             514..531
                     /codon_start=1
                     /product="6xHis affinity tag"
                     /label=6xHis
                     /translation="HHHHHH"
     primer_bind     complement(576..594)
                     /label=CYC1
                     /note="CYC1 transcription termination signal, reverse
                     primer"
     CDS             945..1748
                     /codon_start=1
                     /gene="S. cerevisiae URA3"
                     /product="orotidine-5'-phosphate decarboxylase, required
                     for uracil biosynthesis"
                     /label=URA3
                     /note="yeast auxotrophic marker, counterselectable with
                     5-fluoroorotic acid (5-FOA)"
                     /translation="MSKATYKERAATHPSPVAAKLFNIMHEKQTNLCASLDVRTTKELL
                     ELVEALGPKICLLKTHVDILTDFSMEGTVKPLKALSAKYNFLLFEDRKFADIGNTVKLQ
                     YSAGVYRIAEWADITNAHGVVGPGIVSGLKQAAEEVTKEPRGLLMLAELSCKGSLSTGE
                     YTKGTVDIAKSDKDFVIGFIAQRDMGGRDEGYDWLIMTPGVGLDDKGDALGQQYRTVDD
                     VVSTGSDIIIVGRGLFAKGRDAKVEGERYRKAGWEAYLRRCGQQN"
     rep_origin      1831..2813
                     /label=2u ori
                     /note="yeast 2u plasmid origin of replication"
     terminator      2891..2920
                     /label=T3Te terminator
                     /note="phage T3 early transcription terminator"
     rep_origin      2942..3529
                     /direction=RIGHT
                     /label=ori
                     /note="high-copy-number ColE1/pMB1/pBR322/pUC origin of
                     replication"
     terminator      3541..3568
                     /label=T7Te terminator
                     /note="phage T7 early transcription terminator"
     CDS             complement(3592..3783)
                     /codon_start=1
                     /gene="rop"
                     /product="Rop protein, which maintains plasmids at low copy
                     number"
                     /label=rop
                     /translation="MTKQEKTALNMARFIRSQTLTLLEKLNELDADEQADICESLHDHA
                     DELYRSCLARFGDDGENL"
     CDS             complement(3784..4644)
                     /codon_start=1
                     /gene="bla"
                     /product="beta-lactamase"
                     /label=AmpR
                     /note="confers resistance to ampicillin, carbenicillin, and
                     related antibiotics"
                     /translation="MSIQHFRVALIPFFAAFCLPVFAHPETLVKVKDAEDQLGARVGYI
                     ELDLNSGKILESLRPEERFPMMSTFKVLLCGAVLSRIDAGQEQLGRRIHYSQNDLVEYS
                     PVTEKHLTDGMTVRELCSAAITMSDNTAANLLLATIGGPKELTAFLHNMGDHVTRLDRW
                     EPELNEAIPNDERDTTMPVAMATTLRKLLTGELLTLASRQQLIDWMEADKVAGSLLRSA
                     LPAGWFIADKSGAGERGSRGIIAALGPDGKPSRIVVIYTTGSQATMDERNRQIAEIGAS
                     LIKHW"
     primer_bind     4407..4426
                     /label=Amp-R
                     /note="Ampicillin resistance gene, reverse primer"
     promoter        complement(4645..4747)
                     /label=cat promoter
                     /note="promoter of the E. coli cat gene encoding
                     chloramphenicol acetyltransferase"
     terminator      4748..4779
                     /label=tonB terminator
                     /note="bidirectional E. coli tonB-P14 transcription
                     terminator"
ORIGIN
        1 cggattagaa gccgccgagc gggcgacagc cctccgacgg aagactctcc tccgtgcgtc
       61 ctcgtcttca ccggtcgcgt tcctgaaacg cagatgtgcc tcgcgccgca ctgctccgaa
      121 caataaagat tctacaatac tagcttttat ggttatgaag aggaaaaatt ggcagtaacc
      181 tggccccaca aaccttcaaa ttaacgaatc aaattaacaa ccataggatg ataatgcgat
      241 tagtttttta gccttatttc tggggtaatt aatcagcgaa gcgatgattt ttgatctatt
      301 aacagatata taaatggaaa agctgcataa ccactttaac taatactttc aacattttca
      361 gtttgtatta cttcttattc aaatgtcata aaagtatcaa caaaaaattg ttaatatacc
      421 tctatacttt aacgtcaagg agaaaaaact ataatgtccg ctgacgcaca atcattccta
      481 aatgggtttg ctgtactcgt gccgagaggt tctcaccatc atcaccatca ttaaacaggc
      541 cccttttcct ttgtcgatat catgtaatta gttatgtcac gcttacattc acgccctcct
      601 cccacatccg ctctaaccga aaaggaagga gttagacaac ctgaagtcta ggtccctatt
      661 tatttttttt aatagttatg ttagtattaa gaacgttatt tatatttcaa atttttcttt
      721 tttttctgta caaagcggcc gccgaaccac tagtgcactg cagtacacgg tttccttgaa
      781 atttttttga ttcggtaatc tccgaacaga aggaagaacg aaggaaggag cacagactta
      841 gattggtata tatacgcata tgtagtgttg aagaaacatg aaattgccca gtattcttaa
      901 cccaactgca cagaacaaaa acgtgcagga aacgaagata aatcatgtcg aaagctacat
      961 ataaggaacg tgctgctact catcctagtc ctgttgctgc caagctattt aatatcatgc
     1021 acgaaaagca aacaaacttg tgtgcttcat tggatgttcg taccaccaag gaattactgg
     1081 agttagttga agcattaggt cccaaaattt gtttactaaa aacacatgtg gatatcttga
     1141 ctgatttttc catggagggc acagttaagc cgctaaaggc attatccgcc aagtacaatt
     1201 ttttactctt cgaggacaga aaatttgctg acattggtaa tacagtcaaa ttgcagtact
     1261 ctgcgggtgt atacagaata gcagaatggg cagacattac gaatgcacac ggtgtggtgg
     1321 gcccaggtat tgttagcggt ttgaagcagg cggcagaaga agtaacaaag gaacctagag
     1381 gccttttgat gttagcagaa ttgtcatgca agggctccct atctactgga gaatatacta
     1441 agggtactgt tgacattgcg aagagcgaca aagattttgt tatcggcttt attgctcaaa
     1501 gagacatggg tggaagagat gaaggttacg attggttgat tatgacaccc ggtgtgggtt
     1561 tagatgacaa gggagatgca ttgggtcaac agtatagaac cgtggatgat gtggtttcta
     1621 caggatctga cattattatt gttggaagag gactatttgc aaagggaagg gatgctaagg
     1681 tagagggtga acgttacaga aaagcaggct gggaagcata tttgagaaga tgcggccagc
     1741 aaaactaaaa aactgtatta taagtaaatg catgtatact aaactcacaa attagagctt
     1801 caatttaatt atatcagtta ttacccgagt aacgaagcat ctgtgcttca ttttgtagaa
     1861 caaaaatgca acgcgagagc gctaattttt caaacaaaga atctgagctg catttttaca
     1921 gaacagaaat gcaacgcgaa agcgctattt taccaacgaa gaatctgtgc ttcatttttg
     1981 taaaacaaaa atgcaacgcg agagcgctaa tttttcaaac aaagaatctg agctgcattt
     2041 ttacagaaca gaaatgcaac gcgagagcgc tattttacca acaaagaatc tatacttctt
     2101 ttttgttcta caaaaatgca tcccgagagc gctatttttc taacaaagca tcttagatta
     2161 ctttttttct cctttgtgcg ctctataatg cagtctcttg ataacttttt gcactgtagg
     2221 tccgttaagg ttagaagaag gctactttgg tgtctatttt ctcttccata aaaaaagcct
     2281 gactccactt cccgcgttta ctgattacta gcgaagctgc gggtgcattt tttcaagata
     2341 aaggcatccc cgattatatt ctataccgat gtggattgcg catactttgt gaacagaaag
     2401 tgatagcgtt gatgattctt cattggtcag aaaattatga acggtttctt ctattttgtc
     2461 tctatatact acgtatagga aatgtttaca ttttcgtatt gttttcgatt cactctatga
     2521 atagttctta ctacaatttt tttgtctaaa gagtaatact agagataaac ataaaaaatg
     2581 tagaggtcga gtttagatgc aagttcaagg agcgaaaggt ggatgggtag gttatatagg
     2641 gatatagcac agagatatat agcaaagaga tacttttgag caatgtttgt ggaagcggta
     2701 ttcgcaatat tttagtagct cgttacagtc cggtgcgttt ttggtttttt gaaagtgcgt
     2761 catcagagcg cttttggttt tcaaaagcgc tctgaagttc ctatactttc tagctagaga
     2821 ataggaactt cccgagcggc cgcgtgttac aagcttgact ccagcgtaac tggactgcaa
     2881 tcaactcact ggctcacctt cacgggtggg cctttcttcg gtagaaaatc aaaggatctt
     2941 cttgagatcc tttttttctg cgcgtaatct gctgcttgca aacaaaaaaa ccaccgctac
     3001 cagcggtggt ttgtttgccg gatcaagagc taccaactct ttttccgagg taactggctt
     3061 cagcagagcg cagataccaa atactgttct tctagtgtag ccgtagttag gccaccactt
     3121 caagaactct gtagcaccgc ctacatacct cgctctgcta atcctgttac cagtggctgc
     3181 tgccagtggc gataagtcgt gtcttaccgg gttggactca agacgatagt taccggataa
     3241 ggcgcagcgg tcgggctgaa cggggggttc gtgcacacag cccagcttgg agcgaacgac
     3301 ctacaccgaa ctgagatacc tacagcgtga gctatgagaa agcgccacgc ttcccgaagg
     3361 gagaaaggcg gacaggtatc cggtaagcgg cagggtcgga acaggagagc gcacgaggga
     3421 gcttccaggg gtaaacgcct ggtatcttta tagtcctgtc gggtttcgcc acctctgact
     3481 tgagcatcga tttttgtgat gctcgtcagg ggggcggagc ctatggaaaa acgccagcaa
     3541 cgcagaaagg cccacccgaa ggtgagccag gtgattacat ttgggccctc atcagaggtt
     3601 ttcaccgtca tcaccgaaac gcgcgaggca gctgcggtaa agctcatcag cgtggtcgtg
     3661 aagcgattca cagatgtctg cctgttcatc cgcgtccagc tcgttgagtt tctccagaag
     3721 cgttaatgtc tggcttctga taaagcgggc catgttaagg gcggtttttt cctgtttggt
     3781 cacttaccaa tgcttaatca gtgaggcacc tatctcagcg atctgtctat ttcgttcatc
     3841 catagttgcc tgactccccg tcgtgtagat aactacgatg cgggagggct taccatctgg
     3901 ccccagtgct gcaatgatac cgcgagaccc acgctcaccg gctccagatt tatcagcaat
     3961 aaaccagcca gccgggaggg ccgagcgcag aagtgatcct gcaactttat ccgcctccat
     4021 ccagtctatt aattgttgcc gggaagctag agtaagtagt tcgccagtta atagtttgcg
     4081 caacgttgtt gccattgcta caggcatcgt ggtgtcacgc tcgtcgtttg gtatggcttc
     4141 attcagctcc ggttcccaac gatcaaggcg agttacatga tcccccatgt tgtgcaaaaa
     4201 agcggttagc tccttcggtc ctccgatcgt tgccagaagt aagttggccg cagtgttatc
     4261 actcatggtt atggcagcac tgcataattc tcttactgtc atgccatccg tgagatgctt
     4321 ttctgtgact ggtgagtact caaccaagtc attctgagaa tagtgtatgc ggcgaccgag
     4381 ttgctcttgc ccggcgtcaa tacgggataa taccgcgcca catagcagaa ctttaaaagt
     4441 gctcatcatt ggaaaacgtt cttcggggcg taaactctca aggatcttac cgctgttgag
     4501 atccagttcg atgtaaccca ctcgtgcacc caactgatct tcagcatctt ttactttcac
     4561 cagcgtttct gggtgagcaa aaacaggaag gcaaaatgcc gcaaaaaagg gaataagggc
     4621 gacacggaaa tgttgaatac tcattttagc ttccttagct cctgaaaatc tcgataactc
     4681 aaaaaatacg cccggtagtg atcttatttc attatggtga aagttggaac ctcttacgtg
     4741 ccgatcaagt caaaagcctc cggtcggagg cttttgactt tctgctatgg aggtcaggta
     4801 tgatttaaat ggtcagttag agcggccgct tgctatattg aagta
//
